Addgene plasmid #215271: GB4666
Purpose: pUPD2 for the Arabidopsis thaliana ABA-responsive MAPKKK18 promoter.
Depositing lab: Diego Orzaez. Depositing organization: Instituto de Biologia Molecular y Celular de Plantas. Publication: A quantitative autonomous bioluminescence reporter system with a wide dynamic range for Plant Synthetic Biology. Calvache C, Vazquez-Vilar M, Moreno-Gimenez E, Orzaez D. Plant Biotechnol J. 2024 Jan;22(1):37-47. doi: 10.1111/pbi.14146. Epub 2023 Oct 26. PubMed 37882352.
Backbone
  Vector backbone: pUPD2
  Backbone manufacturer: self-made; derived from the BioBrick assembly plasmid pSB1C3
  Vector type: Synthetic Biology
Growth in bacteria
  Bacterial resistance: Chloramphenicol, 25 μg/mL
  Growth temperature: 37°C
  Growth strain: DH5alpha
  Copy number: High Copy
Gene/Insert
  Gene/Insert name: promMAPKKK18
  Species: A. thaliana (mustard weed)
  Mutation: BsaI and BsmBI sites removed
  Cloning method: Restriction Enzyme; 5′ cloning site BsmBI (destroyed during cloning); 3′ cloning site BsmBI (destroyed during cloning)
Terms and licenses: Academic/Nonprofit Terms; Industry Terms: Not Available to Industry
How to cite: GB4666 was a gift from Diego Orzaez (Addgene plasmid # 215271 ; http://n2t.net/addgene:215271 ; RRID:Addgene_215271)
