[The description below was written by a language model from this plasmid's Addgene catalogue record and pLannotate feature annotations shown in this document.]
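Description:
GB4666 is a level-0 "domesticated part" plasmid from the GoldenBraid plant synthetic biology system, built in pUPD2, an entry vector derived from the BioBrick assembly plasmid pSB1C3. It is a small (about 4.2 kb) E. coli cloning plasmid rather than an expression or plant transformation vector. It replicates from a high-copy ColE1/pUC-type origin and is selected with chloramphenicol through the cat gene, which is driven by its own promoter. The annotated BioBrick prefix and suffix flank the cloning region. Bacterial terminators (a putative terminator, the his operon terminator and lambda t0) insulate the insert from read-through transcription from the backbone.

The insert is the promoter of the Arabidopsis thaliana MAPKKK18 gene, described in the record as responsive to abscisic acid (ABA). It occupies the roughly 2.1 kb between the prefix and suffix. The automated annotation does not label the promoter itself, and the short "ADH1 terminator" fragment called inside this region is only 17 nt and is most likely a chance match, not a functional element. Internal BsaI and BsmBI sites were removed from the promoter so that it is compatible with Type IIS assembly. It was cloned using BsmBI sites that were destroyed in the process, as is usual for domestication into this type of entry vector.

The plasmid carries no reporter or coding sequence of its own. It serves as a reusable promoter module to be combined with coding sequences and terminators into transcriptional units in downstream destination vectors. The associated publication suggests its use for placing an autonomous bioluminescence reporter under ABA-inducible control in plants.
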