Features (pLannotate 1.2.2; 9 found; start..end, strand, type, name):
     57..713     -  CDS            cat: CAT_ECOLX - Experimental evidence at protein level: Swiss-Prot protein existence level 1. This enzyme is an effector of chloramphenicol resistance in bacteria. From Escherichia coli. This protein is used as a marker in many commonly used cloning vectors, such as pACYC184.
    714..811     -  promoter       cat promoter: promoter of the E. coli cat gene encoding chloramphenicol acetyltransferase
    897..940     -  terminator     bacterial terminator: putative bacterial transcription terminator
    943..964     +  misc_feature   BioBrick prefix: BioBrick prefix for parts that do not start with "ATG"
   1941..1957    +  terminator     ADH1 terminator (fragment): S. cerevisiae ADH1; transcription terminator for the S. cerevisiae alcohol dehydrogenase 1 (ADH1) gene
   3107..3126    +  misc_feature   BioBrick suffix: universal suffix for all parts
   3127..3184    +  terminator     his operon terminator: This putative transcriptin terminator from the E. coli his operon has a 2-bp deletion introduced during synthesis. Its efficiency has not been determined.
   3379..3967    -  rep_origin     ori: high-copy-number ColE1/pMB1/pBR322/pUC origin of replication
   4150..33      -  terminator     lambda t0 terminator (across the origin): transcription terminator from phage lambda
>Addgene plasmid #215271 | GB4666 | addgene full sequence | sequence record 439007 | Addgene NGS Result
CTGAGGTCATTACTGGATCTATCAACAGGAGTCCAAGCGAGCTCGATATCAAATTACGCCCCGCCCTGCC
ACTCGTCGCAGTACTGTTGTAATTCATTAAGCATTCTGCCGACATGGAAGCCATCACAAACGGCATGATG
AACCTGAATCGCCAGCGGCATCAGCACCTTGTCGCCTTGCGTATAATATTTGCCCATGGTGAAAACGGGG
GCGAAGAAGTTGTCCATATTGGCCACGTTTAAATCAAAACTGGTGAAACTCACCCAGGGATTGGCTGATA
CGAAAAACATATTCTCAATAAACCCTTTAGGGAAATAGGCCAGGTTTTCACCGTAACACGCCACATCTTG
CGAATATATGTGTAGAAACTGCCGGAAATCGTCGTGGTATTCACTCCAGAGTGATGAAAACGTTTCAGTT
TGCTCATGGAAAACGGTGTAACAAGGGTGAACACTATCCCATATCACCAGCTCACCGTCTTTCATTGCCA
TACGAAATTCCGGATGAGCATTCATCAGGCGGGCAAGAATGTGAATAAAGGCCGGATAAAACTTGTGCTT
ATTTTTCTTTACGGTCTTTAAAAAGGCCGTAATATCCAGCTGAACGGTCTGGTTATAGGTACATTGAGCA
ACTGACTGAAATGCCTCAAAATGTTCTTTACGATGCCATTGGGATATATCAACGGTGGTATATCCAGTGA
TTTTTTTCTCCATTTTAGCTTCCTTAGCTCCTGAAAATCTCGATAACTCAAAAAATACGCCCGGTAGTGA
TCTTATTTCATTATGGTGAAAGTTGGAACCTCTTACGTGCCCGATCAACTCGAGTGCCACCTGACGTCTA
AGAAACCATTATTATCATGACATTAACCTATAAAAATAGGCGTATCACGAGGCAGAATTTCAGATAAAAA
AAATCCTTAGCTTTCGCTAAGGATGATTTCTGGAATTCGCGGCCGCTTCTAGAGCGATGAGTGGTCTCGG
GAGATAGTAGGTGTTGGTAAACAACGGTGAACGAACTATAACTTGATAGTTACAAATGATATATTTAAAA
GTAGATATCATAGTGTTTGTGATAAAACTTTTTTCAAAATGTAATTCAAACAATTTGAATTGAGTAGGTT
GTTGCTTGAAGTAGGCGTTCCTCATTATACGAATCTTTTGCGTTTCTCTTTGTTTTCATGCCACGTGTTG
TCTCTACCGCTCACACGCCACAAGAACATTCTTGAAAAGGCTTATCAAACAACTTTAAGAACATATTTCT
ATTCTACCCAACAGTAAGAAAAATAAAATATATCAGTTATTTGGTTTGACATAGCTAGCGTCCAACTAAT
TAGAAATGATCAGTTTATTTACATTATCATCCAAGAAAATGCATTGATTCATAATGATTAATACAAATTT
TCATTGGTTATTCATGGGTACTTTTCTTACCATTAATGCTAAAAAATAAAATAAAATTCACCAATGTACA
ATAAGTTTCTTAATTAGCACACTTTTTTGCGTTTGGTCATCTGTTTTATGTTTGGTTTTATAAGTATAGC
ATTACAATTATTATTTTAGCTTTAAAAACTTAAAATGTAAATTTTAAACACGTGAATGTGCAAGTTATTA
TGCATGTGGTTAATAATAAAGGGTACATGTGCGTATGAGCTGTGAATGTGCGTATATGGCAGTGGACAGC
CGTAAATGTCTGACCAAAATCGTTTTCCTTATCTTTTTACCCAACAGTACTACTACTGCCTTAGGTTAAA
ACTCATCTTGTCGGACGCTTCTTCTTACAAGTTTACGTCTTTTATATTCTAAAATTGTAACAATATATTA
AGTTTGAGAAATCTTTCTTATTAATTATTACTACGTCATTTTTATGTGTTAACTATTTTTGTCGAAGACT
TTTTTATTCTTGATCAATTAGTCCGAAAATCACTACTAATTCGTAAACAAATTTTTATTATTAAATACCT
CTCTGTTTTTCCTCATTTGAGAACGTGATATAAAATCAACATAATCGAATCTTCACAGTTCACACTAGTT
TATCATTATAATAAGTGAGGGGATTACATTTTAGGTATTTAGAGAAAACGGGGAAAAGATACCAAAATAT
CTTAGAGGCCCGTGGTTCTATATGTACATTTTAATTTTTAATTTGCTAAAGTCAGCCATGAATACTATAG
TATACCTAGTCAGATTTGATGATGATGGTTGTTAAACCCACCGCTCCTCCTAGTCAAACATCTTCTACAA
TTTCCAAACACATTCAAAAAACGCAGAAAAAAAAAAAAAAAATGTGTATATGTGTTACAATTCTTAAAAG
AAAATGTAAAGCCAGATAATTGTTACAAGAGATGTACAAAGCTCCAAGTGTGAAGAACATCAACATGAAT
ATGATCCATGAAATCTACCAAATTTCCGTGCTTGCACTTTCCCATACATTTTTGTTTTTCACCTAACTCT
TACGAACCTAAAATAAAATAAAATACAAAAAAAGGGAGAAAGATTTGAGCACTTGTCGACACATCGTAGC
ATCCTACCTCTGCCGACACGTGGCTCGAGACAAATACGGAACTCCCGGTCGGAACAGAAACAAATACTTA
TTTTGACTACCTGAAATTCGACACGTCATCACCTTCTAGACTCAAAAGAGTACAAAGGCCAATGAGACTC
TACCATTCCTAACGAAGTGTCACGTCACTTCCTATCAAACCTTTCCTTAAATACGTTCACTGCCGCGTCA
CTCCTCTTTTTTGGTCACGTTTCCTATTTTTGTACTAATACTTCTTCTTCTCTCTACACATATTTTGTTG
GTAATCACATCGAAGATTCGAAATTGGATCACATTTGGTAATCAACTTTTTTTTCCAAAGTCTCCACGTG
TATGGACGATTACATACGTACACTTATTTATTTTCGCTTTGGTGGATAAACTCGATGTTACCAAAAGTAT
ACACTATCTAATTACCGAACCAAAATTAATCTGAAACCCTTCTATATATATATACTTTCTTTGCAATAAC
AGAGTGAAAGCAAACATTCAAAAAAAAAAAAAACCATTTTTTTTTTCTTACTCAAATCTTTTTTAGTATC
ATTCTAATGTGAGACCACTCATCGCGACTAGTAGCGGCCGCTGCAGTCCGGCAAAAAAGGGCAAGGTGTC
ACCACCCTGCCCTTTTTCTTTAAAACCGAAAAGATTACTTCGCGTTATGCAGGCTTCCTCGCTCACTGAC
TCGCTGCGCTCGGTCGTTCGGCTGCGGCGAGCGGTATCAGCTCACTCAAAGGCGGTAATACGGTTATCCA
CAGAATCAGGGGATAACGCAGGAAAGAACATGTGAGCAAAAGGCCAGCAAAAGGCCAGGAACCGTAAAAA
GGCCGCGTTGCTGGCGTTTTTCCACAGGCTCCGCCCCCCTGACGAGCATCACAAAAATCGACGCTCAAGT
CAGAGGTGGCGAAACCCGACAGGACTATAAAGATACCAGGCGTTTCCCCCTGGAAGCTCCCTCGTGCGCT
CTCCTGTTCCGACCCTGCCGCTTACCGGATACCTGTCCGCCTTTCTCCCTTCGGGAAGCGTGGCGCTTTC
TCATAGCTCACGCTGTAGGTATCTCAGTTCGGTGTAGGTCGTTCGCTCCAAGCTGGGCTGTGTGCACGAA
CCCCCCGTTCAGCCCGACCGCTGCGCCTTATCCGGTAACTATCGTCTTGAGTCCAACCCGGTAAGACACG
ACTTATCGCCACTGGCAGCAGCCACTGGTAACAGGATTAGCAGAGCGAGGTATGTAGGCGGTGCTACAGA
GTTCTTGAAGTGGTGGCCTAACTACGGCTACACTAGAAGAACAGTATTTGGTATCTGCGCTCTGCTGAAG
CCAGTTACCTTCGGAAAAAGAGTTGGTAGCTCTTGATCCGGCAAACAAACCACCGCTGGTAGCGGTGGTT
TTTTTGTTTGCAAGCAGCAGATTACGCGCAGAAAAAAAGGATCTCAAGAAGATCCTTTGATCTTTTCTAC
GGGGTCTGACGCTCAGTGGAACGAAAACTCACGTTAAGGGATTTTGGTCATGAGATTATCAAAAAGGATC
TTCACCTAGATCCTTTTAAATTAAAAATGAAGTTTTAAATCAATCTAAAGTATATATGAGTAAACTTGGT
CTGACAGCTCGAGGCTTGGATTCTCACCAATAAAAAACGCCCGGCGGCAACCGAGCGTTCTGAACAAATC
CAGATGGAGTT
